>Addgene plasmid #146045 | pAc5.1B-EGFP-DmTral-K73AD74A_C | depositor full sequence | sequence record 288490 | Full Sequence
CTTCAAGGAATTAATTCTATATTCTAAAAACACAAATGATACTTCTAAAAAAAATCATGAATGGCATCAA
CTCTGAATCAAATCTTTGCAGATGCACCTACTTCTCATTTCCACTGTCACATCATTTTTCCAGATCTCGC
TGCCTGTTATGTGGCCCACAAACCAAGACACGTTTTATGGCCATTAAAGCTGGCTGATCGTCGCCAAACA
CCAAATACATATCAATATGTACATTCGAGAAAGAAGCGATCAAAGAAGCGTCTTCGGGCGAGTAGGAGAA
TGCGGAGGAGAAGGAGAACGAGCTGATCTAGTATCTCTCCACAATCCAATGCCAACTGACCAACTGGCCA
TATTCGGAGCAATTTGAAGCCAATTTCCATCGCCTGGCGATCGCTCCATTCTTGGCTATATGTTTTTCAC
CGTTCCCGGGGCCATTTTCAAAGACTCGTCGGTAAGATAAGATTGTGTCACTCGCTGTCTCTCTTCATTT
GTCGAAGAATGCTGAGGAATTTCGCGATGACGTCGGCGAGTATTTTGAAGAATGAGAATAATTTGTATTT
ATACGAAAATCAGTTAGTGGAATTTTCTACAAAAACATGTTATCTATAGATAATTTTGTTGCAAAATATG
TTGACTATGACAAAGATTGTATGTATATACCTTTAATGTATTCTCATTTTCTTATGTATTTATAATGGCA
ATGATGATACTGATGATATTTTAAGATGATGCCAGACCACAGGCTGATTTCTGCGTCTTTTGCCGAACGC
AGTGCATGTGCGGTTGTTGTTTTTTGGAATAGTTTCAATTTTCGGACTGTCCGCTTTGATTTCAGTTTCT
TGGCTTATTCAAAAAGCAAAGTAAAGCCAAAAAAGCGAGATGGCAATACCAAATGCGGCAAAACGGTAGT
GGAAGGAAAGGGGTGCGGGGCAGCGGAAGGAAGGGTGGGGCGGGGCGTGGCGGGGTCTGTGGCTGGGCGC
GACGTCACCGACGTTGGAGCCACTCCTTTGACCATGTGTGCGTGTGTGTATTATTCGTGTCTCGCCACTC
GCCGGTTGTTTTTTTCTTTTTATCTCGCTCTCTCTAGCGCCATCTCGTACGCATGCTCAACGCACCGCAT
GTTGCCGTGTCCTTTATGCGTCATTTTGGCTCGAAATAGGCAATTATTTAAACAAAGATTAGTCAACGAA
AACGCTAAAATAAATAAGTCTACAATATGGTTACTTATTGCCATGTGTGTGCAGCCAACGATAGCAACAA
AAGCAACAACACAGTGGCTTTCCCTCTTTCACTTTTTGTTTGCAAGCGCGTGCGAGCAAGACGGCACGAC
CGGCAAACGCAATTACGCTGACAAAGAGCAGACGAAGTTTTGGCCGAAAAACATCAAGGCGCCTGATACG
AATGCATTTGCAATAACAATTGCGATATTTAATATTGTTTATGAAGCTGTTTGACTTCAAAACACACAAA
AAAAAAAATAAAACAAATTATTTGAAAGAGAATTAGGAATCGGACAGCTTATCGTTACGGGCTAACAGCA
CACCGAGACGAAATAGCTTACCTGACGTCACAGCCTCTGGAAGAACTGCCGCCAAGCAGAGAGAGAGAGA
AAAAGAGGGAGAGCAGCTTAGACCGCATGTGCTTGTGTGTGAGGCGTCTCTCTCTTCGTCTCCTGTTTGC
GCAAACGCATAGACTGCACTGAGAAAATCGATTACCTATTTTTTATGAATGAATATTTGCACTATTACTA
TTCAAAACTATTAAGATAGCAATCACATTCAATAGCCAAATACTATACCACCTGAGCGATGCAACGAAAT
GATCAATTTGAGCAAAAATGCTGCATATTTAGGACGGCATCATTATAGAAATGCTTCTTGCTGTGTACTT
TTCTCTCGTCTGGCAGCTGTTTCGCCGTTATTGTTAAAACCGGCTTAAGTTAGGTGTGTTTTCTACGACT
AGTGATGCCCCTACTAGAAGATGTGTGTTGCACAAATGTCCCTGAATAACCAATTTGAAGTGCAGATAGC
AGTAAACGTAAGCTAATATGAATATTATTTAACTGTAATGTTTTAATATCGCTGGACATTACTAATAAAC
CCACTATAAACACATGTACATATGTATGTTTTGGCATACAATGAGTAGTTGGGGAAAAAATGTGTAAAAG
CACCGTGACCATCACAGCATAAAGATAACCAGCTGAAGTATCGAATATGAGTAACCCCCAAATTGAATCA
CATGCCGCAACTGATAGGACCCATGGAAGTACACTCTTCATGGCGATATACAAGACACACACAAGCACGA
ACACCCAGTTGCGGAGGAAATTCTCCGTAAATGAAAACCCAATCGGCGAACAATTCATACCCATATATGG
TAAAAGTTTTGAACGCGACTTGAGAGCGGAGAGCATTGCGGCTGATAAGGTTTTAGCGCTAAGCGGGCTT
TATAAAACGGGCTGCGGGACCAGTTTTCATATCACTACCGTTTGAGTTCTTGTGCTGTGTGGATACTCCT
CCCGACACAAAGCCGCTCCATCAGCCAGCAGTCGTCTAATCCAGAGACCCCGGATCGGGGTACCAACATG
GTGAGCAAGGGCGAGGAGCTGTTCACCGGGGTGGTGCCCATCCTGGTCGAGCTGGACGGCGACGTAAACG
GCCACAAGTTCAGCGTGTCCGGCGAGGGCGAGGGCGATGCCACCTACGGCAAGCTGACCCTGAAGTTCAT
CTGCACCACCGGCAAGCTGCCCGTGCCCTGGCCCACCCTCGTGACCACCCTGACCTACGGCGTGCAGTGC
TTCAGCCGCTACCCCGACCACATGAAGCAGCACGACTTCTTCAAGTCCGCCATGCCCGAAGGCTACGTCC
AGGAGCGCACCATCTTCTTCAAGGACGACGGCAACTACAAGACCCGCGCCGAGGTGAAGTTCGAGGGCGA
CACCCTGGTGAACCGCATCGAGCTGAAGGGCATCGACTTCAAGGAGGACGGCAACATCCTGGGGCACAAG
CTGGAGTACAACTACAACAGCCACAACGTCTATATCATGGCCGACAAGCAGAAGAACGGCATCAAGGTGA
ACTTCAAGATCCGCCACAACATCGAGGACGGCAGCGTGCAGCTCGCCGACCACTACCAGCAGAACACCCC
CATCGGCGACGGCCCCGTGCTGCTGCCCGACAACCACTACCTGAGCACCCAGTCCGCCCTGAGCAAAGAC
CCCAACGAGAAGCGCGATCACATGGTCCTGCTGGAGTTCGTGACCGCCGCCGGGATCACTCTCGGCATGG
ACGAGCTGTACAAGCCAAGCTTGAATTCTATGAGCGGGGGATTACCGGAGTTGGGCTCCAAAATCAGCCT
CATTTCCAAGGCGGACATTCGATACGAGGGCCGCCTGTACACGGTGGATCCGCAGGAGTGCACCATTGCG
CTCTCGAGTGTGCGATCCTTCGGTACAGAAGATCGGGACACCCAGTTCCAGATAGCGCCGCAATCGCAGA
TCTACGACTACATCCTCTTCCGTGGCTCGGACATCGCGGCGATTCGCGTTGTCAACAACCACACGCTGCC
GCACCACAATGACCCGGCGATCATGCAGGCGCAGCTCCAGAACGGACCGCCCCAGATGCCGCAGCACTTC
CCCATGCCCAGCGGGATGAGCGGTCCGCCGCAGCAGCAACAGGTGCCGTCGCAGCAACCGCCCCAGATGC
CAAGCGGTGGAGGCAGTGGTGGTGCTGGTGGAGCAGGAGCTCCTGGCGGCGGCGGACCCGGCTACGGCAA
TGGCAATCCGTTCGGCAACCTCGGCGGTCCCAATCTGGCCAACATGGTGGGCAATGCGGGCGGATCGCTT
GCACCCGGTTCCGGTGCTCCGGGCAGCGGACCCTTCATGCACATCGGTGGCAATCAGCAGCAACCGAAGC
CCCAGCAGCAGAAACAGCCAAACATGCTGGCCGGTGCCTCGCGATCGACGACGCCCATTAGCCTGATTGT
GAGTCCCACGGCGGAGCTGACTCAGCAGCAGCAGCTGCACCAGCAACAGAACGCTGGCCAGGGTGGCAAC
GGACGCGATGCAGGACATAAGCGCCAGAACCACCAGCAGCAACAGAATCAGCAGCATCAGCAACGTGGCG
GACCCAGCCACAACAATATGCAGCATCAGCAGCAACGAGGCGGCGGCAGTGGAACGGACTTCTATAACCA
GCAGCGGGATCGTCGGGACTCCGGACGTCAAATGGACAACAACTATAGCAACAACTACAACAACAATAAT
AATAATCAGCGCAATCGCGGCGGCGGCAACGGAATGCAACAGCAGCAGCGAGGAGGAAACGGCGGCAGCG
GCGGCGGCGGTGGAAACGGAGGTGGAAACAACCCGGCCTGGAACATGCATCGCGGCAACCAGAACTCGAA
CAACATGATGAACATGCGCAACCGCGGCATGGGATCCCGCGGCCCCATGCGACCCAATCAGGGCTATCGT
CCGCAGTCGGCCAATAATCAGAACAAGCCGCGGAACAAGATCAAGTTCGAGGGCGACTTCGATTTCGAGC
AGGCAAACAACAAGTTCGAGGAACTGCGCTCCCAACTGGCCAAGCTCAAGGTGGCCGAGGATGGTGCACC
CAAGCCAGCCACCAATGCAACGGCCGCCACTGCAACTGCAACCAATGAGCAGGTGGGTGAGAAGGTTGAA
GGCGTTCACACACTGAATGGCGAGACCGACAAGAAGGATGATTCTGGCAACGAGACCGGCGCTGGAGAGC
ACGAGCCTGAGGAGGATGATGTTGCTGTGTGCTACGACAAGACCAAATCGTTCTTCGACAACATCTCGTG
CGAGGCTGCCCAGGATCGCAGCAAGAACAAGAAGAACGATTGGCGCCAGGAGCGCAAGTTGAACACGGAG
ACCTTCGGAGTGTCCTCCACACGACGTGGCAGTTACCGCGGACGCAACCAATACTACAACAATAATGGCA
ACGGCGGCATTAACTCGGGATATGGAGGAGCGCCAGGCTACAACAGGAACAATTATCGCATGGGTGGCGG
CGGCGGAAACTTCCGAAACAGGAGCAACAATCGCAACAACGGCGGCGGTCGTGGCGGAAACGGAATGCCA
AACATCACCAATGGCAACACGGCTGCTGCGCTGAAGGCGGCCAACAATGCTGCTGGCCACGGATCCAATG
CCACGGACTCCAGTGCACCAAATGCCACAACCGCGACGACAAAGTCGACGTCCCTCTTGCCAGAGCAGAC
GCAACAGGTGGCGGCAGTTTCACAATAGGCGGCCGCTCGAGTCTAGAGGGCCCGCGGTTCGAAGGTAAGC
CTATCCCTAACCCTCTCCTCGGTCTCGATTCTACGCGTACCGGTCATCATCACCATCACCATTGAGTTTA
AACCCGCTGATCAGCCTCGACTGTGCCTTCTAAGGCCTGAGCTCGCTGATCAGCCTCGATCGAGGATCCA
GACATGATAAGATACATTGATGAGTTTGGACAAACCACAACTAGAATGCAGTGAAAAAAATGCTTTATTT
GTGAAATTTGTGATGCTATTGCTTTATTTGTAACCATTATAAGCTGCAATAAACAAGTTAACAACAACAA
TTGCATTCATTTTATGTTTCAGGTTCAGGGGGAGGTGTGGGAGGTTTTTTAAAGCAAGTAAAACCTCTAC
AAATGTGGTATGGCTGATTATGATCAGTCGACCGATGCCCTTGAGAGCCTTCAACCCAGTCAGCTCCTTC
CGGTGGGCGCGGGGCATGACTATCGTCGCCGCACTTATGACTGTCTTCTTTATCATGCAACTCGTAGGAC
AGGTGCCGGCAGCGCTCTGGGTCATTTTCGGCGAGGACCGCTTTCGCTGGAGCGCGACGATGATCGGCCT
GTCGCTTGCGGTATTCGGAATCTTGCACGCCCTCGCTCAAGCCTTCGTCACTGGTCCCGCCACCAAACGT
TTCGGCGAGAAGCAGGCCATTATCGCCGGCATGGCGGCCGACGCGCTGGGCTACGTCTTGCTGGCGTTCG
CGACGCGAGGCTGGATGGCCTTCCCCATTATGATTCTTCTCGCTTCCGGCGGCATCGGGATGCCCGCGTT
GCAGGCCATGCTGTCCAGGCAGGTAGATGACGACCATCAGGGACAGCTTCAAGGATCGCTCGCGGCTCTT
ACCAGCCAGCAAAAGGCCAGGAACCGTAAAAAGGCCGCGTTGCTGGCGTTTTTCCATAGGCTCCGCCCCC
CTGACGAGCATCACAAAAATCGACGCTCAAGTCAGAGGTGGCGAAACCCGACAGGACTATAAAGATACCA
GGCGTTTCCCCCTGGAAGCTCCCTCGTGCGCTCTCCTGTTCCGACCCTGCCGCTTACCGGATACCTGTCC
GCCTTTCTCCCTTCGGGAAGCGTGGCGCTTTCTCAATGCTCACGCTGTAGGTATCTCAGTTCGGTGTAGG
TCGTTCGCTCCAAGCTGGGCTGTGTGCACGAACCCCCCGTTCAGCCCGACCGCTGCGCCTTATCCGGTAA
CTATCGTCTTGAGTCCAACCCGGTAAGACACGACTTATCGCCACTGGCAGCAGCCACTGGTAACAGGATT
AGCAGAGCGAGGTATGTAGGCGGTGCTACAGAGTTCTTGAAGTGGTGGCCTAACTACGGCTACACTAGAA
GGACAGTATTTGGTATCTGCGCTCTGCTGAAGCCAGTTACCTTCGGAAAAAGAGTTGGTAGCTCTTGATC
CGGCAAACAAACCACCGCTGGTAGCGGTGGTTTTTTTGTTTGCAAGCAGCAGATTACGCGCAGAAAAAAA
GGATCTCAAGAAGATCCTTTGATCTTTTCTACGGGGTCTGACGCTCAGTGGAACGAAAACTCACGTTAAG
GGATTTTGGTCATGAGATTATCAAAAAGGATCTTCACCTAGATCCTTTTAAATTAAAAATGAAGTTTTAA
ATCAATCTAAAGTATATATGAGTAAACTTGGTCTGACAGTTACCAATGCTTAATCAGTGAGGCACCTATC
TCAGCGATCTGTCTATTTCGTTCATCCATAGTTGCCTGACTCCCCGTCGTGTAGATAACTACGATACGGG
AGGGCTTACCATCTGGCCCCAGTGCTGCAATGATACCGCGAGACCCACGCTCACCGGCTCCAGATTTATC
AGCAATAAACCAGCCAGCCGGAAGGGCCGAGCGCAGAAGTGGTCCTGCAACTTTATCCGCCTCCATCCAG
TCTATTAATTGTTGCCGGGAAGCTAGAGTAAGTAGTTCGCCAGTTAATAGTTTGCGCAACGTTGTTGCCA
TTGCTGCAGGCATCGTGGTGTCACGCTCGTCGTTTGGTATGGCTTCATTCAGCTCCGGTTCCCAACGATC
AAGGCGAGTTACATGATCCCCCATGTTGTGCAAAAAAGCGGTTAGCTCCTTCGGTCCTCCGATCGTTGTC
AGAAGTAAGTTGGCCGCAGTGTTATCACTCATGGTTATGGCAGCACTGCATAATTCTCTTACTGTCATGC
CATCCGTAAGATGCTTTTCTGTGACTGGTGAGTACTCAACCAAGTCATTCTGAGAATAGTGTATGCGGCG
ACCGAGTTGCTCTTGCCCGGCGTCAACACGGGATAATACCGCGCCACATAGCAGAACTTTAAAAGTGCTC
ATCATTGGAAAACGTTCTTCGGGGCGAAAACTCTCAAGGATCTTACCGCTGTTGAGATCCAGTTCGATGT
AACCCACTCGTGCACCCAACTGATCTTCAGCATCTTTTACTTTCACCAGCGTTTCTGGGTGAGCAAAAAC
AGGAAGGCAAAATGCCGCAAAAAAGGGAATAAGGGCGACACGGAAATGTTGAATACTCATACTCTTCCTT
TTTCAATATTATTGAAGCATTTATCAGGGTTATTGTCTCATGAGCGGATACATATTTGAATGTATTTAGA
AAAATAAACAAATAGGGGTTCCGCGCACATTTCCCCGAAAAGTGCCACCTGACGTCTAAGAAACCATTAT
TATCATGACATTAACCTATAAAAATAGGCGTATCACGAGGCCCTTTCGT
Features (pLannotate 1.2.2; 11 found; start..end, strand, type, name):
     56..2568    +  promoter       Ac5 promoter: Drosophila melanogaster actin 5C promoter
   2588..3304    +  CDS            EGFP: EGFP is a basic (constitutively fluorescent) green fluorescent protein published in 1996, derived from Aequorea victoria. It is reported to be a rapidly-maturing weak dimer with moderate acid sensitivity.
   3320..3607    +  CDS            Lsm14a (fragment): LS14A_MOUSE - Also known as Fam61a, Rap55a. Experimental evidence at protein level: Swiss-Prot protein existence level 1. Essential for formation of P-bodies, cytoplasmic structures that provide storage sites for translationally inactive mRNAs and protect them from degradation. Acts as a repressor of mRNA translation. May play a role in mitotic spindle assembly. From Mus musculus (Mouse).
   4520..4939    +  CDS            Lsm14a (fragment): LS14A_MOUSE - Also known as Fam61a, Rap55a. Experimental evidence at protein level: Swiss-Prot protein existence level 1. Essential for formation of P-bodies, cytoplasmic structures that provide storage sites for translationally inactive mRNAs and protect them from degradation. Acts as a repressor of mRNA translation. May play a role in mitotic spindle assembly. From Mus musculus (Mouse).
   5314..5355    +  CDS            V5 tag: epitope tag from simian virus 5
   5455..5589    -  polyA_signal   SV40 poly(A) signal: SV40 polyadenylation signal
   5612..5696    -  CDS            large T antigen (fragment): large T antigen from SV40 (simian virus 40)
   5697..6167    +  CDS            TcR (fragment): tetracycline efflux protein; tet; confers resistance to tetracycline
   6211..6799    -  rep_origin     ori: high-copy-number ColE1/pMB1/pBR322/pUC origin of replication
   6970..7830    -  CDS            AmpR: β-lactamase; bla; confers resistance to ampicillin, carbenicillin, and related antibiotics
   7831..7935    -  promoter       AmpR promoter: bla
