[The description below was written by a language model from this plasmid's Addgene catalogue record and pLannotate feature annotations shown in this document.]
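Description:
pAc5.1B-EGFP-DmTral-K73AD74A_C is an insect-cell expression plasmid of about 8 kb that produces a GFP-tagged mutant of the Drosophila melanogaster protein Trailer Hitch (Tral, also called LSm15). The catalogue lists the backbone as unknown, although the name and annotated parts are consistent with a pAc5.1-type vector. It is maintained in E. coli through a ColE1/pUC-family origin and selected with ampicillin via the β-lactamase gene and its bla promoter. The record describes it as low copy, even though the annotation software labels this origin class as high copy. Short fragments of a tetracycline-resistance gene and of SV40 large T antigen are also annotated; these appear to be non-functional backbone remnants.

Expression is driven by the constitutive Drosophila actin 5C promoter. This is followed by an EGFP coding sequence and then the Tral open reading frame, an arrangement consistent with an N-terminal EGFP fusion. The annotation tool marks two stretches of the insert as fragments of mouse Lsm14a. These are homology matches to the conserved regions of the fly orthologue, not mouse sequence. A V5 epitope tag is annotated downstream of the insert, but the record does not say whether it is in frame or translated. An SV40 polyadenylation signal follows, annotated on the reverse strand.

The insert name indicates alanine substitutions at K73 and D74. The depositor also notes two silent changes and a Q279H difference relative to the reference sequence. According to the associated publication title, the construct belongs to work on how Trailer Hitch and EDC3 associate with DCP1 and Me31B in distinct protein complexes. It is therefore suited to localisation or interaction studies in fly cells, though the record does not state the specific effect of the mutation.
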