Addgene plasmid #146045: pAc5.1B-EGFP-DmTral-K73AD74A_C
Purpose: Insect Expression of DmTral-K73AD74A
Depositing lab: Elisa Izaurralde. Depositing organization: Max Planck Institute for Developmental Biology. Publication: Similar modes of interaction enable Trailer Hitch and EDC3 to associate with DCP1 and Me31B in distinct protein complexes. Tritschler F, Eulalio A, Helms S, Schmidt S, Coles M, Weichenrieder O, Izaurralde E, Truffault V. Mol Cell Biol. 2008 Nov . 28(21):6695-708. 10.1128/MCB.00759-08 PubMed 18765641.
Backbone
  Vector backbone: Unknown
  Vector type: Insect Expression
Growth in bacteria
  Bacterial resistance: Ampicillin, 100 μg/mL
  Growth temperature: 37°C
  Growth strain: DH5alpha
  Copy number: Low Copy
Gene/Insert
  Gene/Insert name: DmTral-K73AD74A (alt names: Trailer Hitch; Dm LSm27)
  Species: D. melanogaster (fly)
  Mutation: two silent mutations A198C, A387G and a mutation G837T:Q279H compared to the sequence given by: NCBI:NM_140328.4 or UniProt Q9VTZ0.
  Entrez Gene: tral (a.k.a. Dmel_CG10686, BEST:GH08269, CG10686, DmLSm15, Dmel\CG10686, LSm15, Lsm15, Scd6p, TRAL, Tral, anon-EST:Posey139, anon-WO0172774.89, anon-WO02059370.24, p67, p70)
  Cloning method: Unknown
Terms and licenses: Academic/Nonprofit Terms; Industry Terms: Not Available to Industry
Depositor comments: Plasmids from this collection were made available to the research community and donated after the lab closed. Please note that the sequence provided by the depositing laboratory may be theoretical/predicted or based on Sanger sequencing results. There may be discrepancies between sequencing results obtained by Addgene and the depositor sequence. If an Addgene verified sequence is not available, please contact before placing your order to request that our lab fully sequence the plasmid.
How to cite: pAc5.1B-EGFP-DmTral-K73AD74A_C was a gift from Elisa Izaurralde (Addgene plasmid # 146045 ; http://n2t.net/addgene:146045 ; RRID:Addgene_146045)
